>Addgene plasmid #186293 | PET28a-cpLumiLuc-amylase sensor | addgene full sequence | sequence record 370459 | Addgene NGS Result
TGGCGAATGGG
[124 nt withheld, positions 12-135]
C
[91 nt withheld, positions 137-227]
A
[49 nt withheld, positions 229-277]
CCTTTGACGTTGGAGTCCACGTTCTTT
[37 nt withheld, positions 305-341]
ACCCTATCTCGGTCTATTCTTTTGATTTATAAGGGATTTTGCCGATTTCGGCCTATTGGTTAAAAAATGA
GCTGATTTAACAAAAATTTAACGCGAATTTTAACAAAATATTAACGCTTACAATTTAGGTGGCACTTTTC
GGGGAAATGTGCGCGGAACCCCTATTTGTTTATTTTTCTAAATACATTCAAATATGTATCCGCTCATGAA
TTAATTCTTAGAAAAACTCATCGAGCATCAAATGAAACTGCAATTTATTCATATCAGGATTATCAATACC
ATATTTTTGAAAAAGCCGTTTCTGTAATGAAGGAGAAAACTCACCGAGGCAGTTCCATAGGATGGCAAGA
TCCTGGTATCGGTCTGCGATTCCGACTCGTCCAACATCAATACAACCTATTAATTTCCCCTCGTCAAAAA
TAAGGTTATCAAGTGAGAAATCACCATGAGTGACGACTGAATCCGGTGAGAATGGCAAAAGTTTATGCAT
TTCTTTCCAGACTTGTTCAACAGGCCAGCCATTACGCTCGTCATCAAAATCACTCGCATCAACCAAACCG
TTATTCATTCGTGATTGCGCCTGAGCGAGACGAAATACGCGATCGCTGTTAAAAGGACAATTACAAACAG
GAATCGAATGCAACCGGCGCAGGAACACTGCCAGCGCATCAACAATATTTTCACCTGAATCAGGATATTC
TTCTAATACCTGGAATGCTGTTTTCCCGGGGATCGCAGTGGTGAGTAACCATGCATCATCAGGAGTACGG
ATAAAATGCTTGATGGTCGGAAGAGGCATAAATTCCGTCAGCCAGTTTAGTCTGACCATCTCATCTGTAA
CATCATTGGCAACGCTACCTTTGCCATGTTTCAGAAACAACTCTGGCGCATCGGGCTTCCCATACAATCG
ATAGATTGTCGCACCTGATTGCCCGACATTATCGCGAGCCCATTTATACCCATATAAATCAGCATCCATG
TTGGAATTTAATCGCGGCCTAGAGCAAGACGTTTCCCGTTGAATATGGCTCATAACACCCCTTGTATTAC
TGTTTATGTAAGCAGACAGTTTTATTGTTCATGACCAAAATCCCTTAACGTGAGTTTTCGTTCCACTGAG
CGTCAGACCCCGTAGAAAAGATCAAAGGATCTTCTTGAGATCCTTTTTTTCTGCGCGTAATCTGCTGCTT
GCAAACAAAAAAACCACCGCTACCAGCGGTGGTTTGTTTGCCGGATCAAGAGCTACCAACTCTTTTTCCG
AAGGTAACTGGCTTCAGCAGAGCGCAGATACCAAATACTGTCCTTCTAGTGTAGCCGTAGTTAGGCCACC
ACTTCAAGAACTCTGTAGCACCGCCTACATACCTCGCTCTGCTAATCCTGTTACCAGTGGCTGCTGCCAG
TGGCGATAAGTCGTGTCTTACCGGGTTGGACTCAAGACGATAGTTACCGGATAAGGCGCAGCGGTCGGGC
TGAACGGGGGGTTCGTGCACACAGCCCAGCTTGGAGCGAACGACCTACACCGAACTGAGATACCTACAGC
GTGAGCTATGAGAAAGCGCCACGCTTCCCGAAGGGAGAAAGGCGGACAGGTATCCGGTAAGCGGCAGGGT
CGGAACAGGAGAGCGCACGAGGGAGCTTCCAGGGGGAAACGCCTGGTATCTTTATAGTCCTGTCGGGTTT
CGCCACCTCTGACTTGAGCGTCGATTTTTGTGATGCTCGTCAGGGGGGCGGAGCCTATGGAAAAACGCCA
GCAACGCGGCCTTTTTACGGTTCCTGGCCTTTTGCTGGCCTTTTGCTCACATGTTCTTTCCTGCGTTATC
CCCTGATTCTGTGGATAACCGTATTACCGCCTTTGAGTGAGCTGATACCGCTCGCCGCAGCCGAACGACC
GAGCGCAGCGAGTCAGTGAGCGAGGAAGCGGAAGAGCGCCTGATGCGGTATTTTCTCCTTACGCATCTGT
GCGGTATTTCACACCGCAATGGTGCACTCTCAGTACAATCTGCTCTGATGCCGCATAGTTAAGCCAGTAT
ACACTCCGCTATCGCTACGTGACTGGGTCATGGCTGCGCCCCGACACCCGCCAACACCCGCTGACGCGCC
CTGACGGGCTTGTCTGCTCCCGGCATCCGCTTACAGACAAGCTGTGACCGTCTCCGGGAGCTGCATGTGT
CAGAGGTTTTCACCGTCATCACCGAAACGCGCGAGGCAGCTGCGGTAAAGCTCATCAGCGTGGTCGTGAA
GCGATTCACAGATGTCTGCCTGTTCATCCGCGTCCAGCTCGTTGAGTTTCTCCAGAAGCGTTAATGTCTG
GCTTCTGATAAAGCGGGCCATGTTAAGGGCGGTTTTTTCCTGTTTGGTCACTGATGCCTCCGTGTAAGGG
GGATTTCTGTTCATGGGGGTAATGATACCGATGAAACGAGAGAGGATGCTCACGATACGGGTTACTGATG
ATGAACATGCCCGGTTACTGGAACGTTGTGAGGGTAAACAACTGGCGGTATGGATGCGGCGGGACCAGAG
AAAAATCACTCAGGGTCAATGCCAGCGCTTCGTTAATACAGATGTAGGTGTTCCACAGGGTAGCCAGCAG
CATCCTGCGATGCAGATCCGGAACATAATGGTGCAGGGCGCTGACTTCCGCGTTTCCAGACTTTACGAAA
CACGGAAACCGAAGACCATTCATGTTGTTGCTCAGGTCGCAGACGTTTTGCAGCAGCAGTCGCTTCACGT
TCGCTCGCGTATCGGTGATTCATTCTGCTAACCAGTAAGGCAACCCCGCCAGCCTAGCCGGGTCCTCAAC
GACAGGAGCACGATCATGCGCACCCGTGGGGCCGCCATGCCGGCGATAATGGCCTGCTTCTCGCCGAAAC
GTTTGGTGGCGGGACCAGTGACGAAGGCTTGAGCGAGGGCGTGCAAGATTCCGAATACCGCAAGCGACAG
GCCGATCATCGTCGCGCTCCAGCGAAAGCGGTCCTCGCCGAAAATGACCCAGAGCGCTGCCGGCACCTGT
CCTACGAGTTGCATGATAAAGAAGACAGTCATAAGTGCGGCGACGATAGTCATGCCCCGCGCCCACCGGA
AGGAGCTGACTGGGTTGAAGGCTCTCAAGGGCATCGGTCGAGATCCCGGTGCCTAATGAGTGAGCTAACT
TACATTAATTGCGTTGCGCTCACTGCCCGCTTTCCAGTCGGGAAACCTGTCGTGCCAGCTGCATTAATGA
ATCGGCCAACGCGCGGGGAGAGGCGGTTTGCGTATTGGGCGCCAGGGTGGTTTTTCTTTTCACCAGTGAG
ACGGGCAACAGCTGATTGCCCTTCACCGCCTGGCCCTGAGAGAGTTGCAGCAAGCGGTCCACGCTGGTTT
GCCCCAGCAGGCGAAAATCCTGTTTGATGGTGGTTAACGGCGGGATATAACATGAGCTGTCTTCGGTATC
GTCGTATCCCACTACCGAGATATCCGCACCAACGCGCAGCCCGGACTCGGTAATGGCGCGCATTGCGCCC
AGCGCCATCTGATCGTTGGCAACCAGCATCGCAGTGGGAACGATGCCCTCATTCAGCATTTGCATGGTTT
GTTGAAAACCGGACATGGCACTCCAGTCGCCTTCCCGTTCCGCTATCGGCTGAATTTGATTGCGAGTGAG
ATATTTATGCCAGCCAGCCAGACGCAGACGCGCCGAGACAGAACTTAATGGGCCCGCTAACAGCGCGATT
TGCTGGTGACCCAATGCGACCAGATGCTCCACGCCCAGTCGCGTACCGTCTTCATGGGAGAAAATAATAC
TGTTGATGGGTGTCTGGTCAGAGACATCAAGAAATAACGCCGGAACATTAGTGCAGGCAGCTTCCACAGC
AATGGCATCCTGGTCATCCAGCGGATAGTTAATGATCAGCCCACTGACGCGTTGCGCGAGAAGATTGTGC
ACCGCCGCTTTACAGGCTTCGACGCCGCTTCGTTCTACCATCGACACCACCACGCTGGCACCCAGTTGAT
CGGCGCGAGATTTAATCGCCGCGACAATTTGCGACGGCGCGTGCAGGGCCAGACTGGAGGTGGCAACGCC
AATCAGCAACGACTGTTTGCCCGCCAGTTGTTGTGCCACGCGGTTGGGAATGTAATTCAGCTCCGCCATC
GCCGCTTCCACTTTTTCCCGCGTTTTCGCAGAAACGTGGCTGGCCTGGTTCACCACGCGGGAAACGGTCT
GATAAGAGACACCGGCATACTCTGCGACATCGTATAACGTTACTGGTTTCACATTCACCACCCTGAATTG
ACTCTCTTCCGGGCGCTATCATGCCATACCGCGAAAGGTTTTGCGCCATTCGATGGTGTCCGGGATCTCG
ACGCTCTCCCTTATGCGACTCCTGCATTAGGAAGCAGCCCAGTAGTAGGTTGAGGCCGTTGAGCACCGCC
GCCGCAAGGAATGGTGCATGCAAGGAGATGGCGCCCAACAGTCCCCCGGCCACGGGGCCTGCCACCATAC
CCACGCCGAAACAAGCGCTCATGAGCCCGAAGTGGCGAGCCCGATCTTCCCCATCGGTGATGTCGGCGAT
ATAGGCGCCAGCAACCGCACCTGTGGCGCCGGTGATGCCGGCCACGATGCGTCCGGCGTAGAGGATCGAG
ATCTCGATCCCGCGAAATTAATACGACTCACTATAGGGGAATTGTGAGCGGATAACAATTCCCCTCTAGA
AATAATTTTGTTTAACTTTAAGAAGGAGATATACCATGGATAAACATTTATTGGCTAAAATTGCTTTATT
AGGCGCTGCTCAGCTAGTTACACTCTCAGCATTTGCTGATCATCATCACCATCATCACGATACTACC
[213 nt withheld, positions 5169-5381]
GGCGGCTCTGGGGGTTCGGGTGGTGTGACCGGATGGCGGCTTCACGAACGTATTTTAGCGGGAGGCAGTG
GGTCGGGATCAGGCTCAGGAGGGTCTGGATCCGGAGGGTCCGATAACATGGTGTTTACGTTAGGAGATTT
TGTGGGGGATTGGCGCCAGACGGCTGGTTATAATCAAGCACAGGTATTAGAGCAGGGCGGTTTGACGTCC
TTATTCCAGAATTTAGGCGTCAGCGTTACGCCTATTCAGCGCATAGTCCTGAGTGGGGAGAATGGACTTA
AGATTGATATACACGTGATTATTCCTTACGAAGGGTTGAGCTGTGACCAGATGGCCCAAATAGAGAAAAT
CTTTAAGGTGGTGTATCCGGTTGATGACCATCATTTCAAAGCTATCTTGCACTACGGGACTCTGGTCATT
GACGGGGTTACACCGAATATGATAGACTACTTCGGACAACCCTACGAGGGCATTGCTAAGTTCGACGGTA
AAAAGATAACTGTAACCGGTACTTTATGGAACGGGAACACCATAATTGATGAACGCCTTATTAATCCGGA
CGGGTCTCTGTTATTTCGTGTCACAATTAACGGGTCTGGCTCGGGTTCTGGCGGACAAGTGCAATTAGTA
GAGTCAGGCGGCGGAACAGTACCAGCAGGCGGTTCTCTTCGCCTTTCATGCGCTGCCAGCGGAAACACAC
TTTGTACCTACGACATGTCCTGGTATCGGAGAGCGCCAGGGAAGGGCAGAGACTTTGTCTCCGGCATCGA
CAACGACGGCACCACTACCTATGTTGATAGCGTAGCAGGAAGATTCACCATCAGCCAAGGAAACGCGAAA
AACACGGCCTACCTGCAAATGGACTCTCTTAAACCAGATGATACTGCTATGTATTACTGTAAACCCTCCT
TGAGATACGGGCTGCCCGGGTGCCCGATTATCCCTTGGGGTCAAGGCACTCAGGTGACTGTGAGCAGCTA
AGCTTGCGGCCGCACTCGAGCACCACCACCACCACCACTGAGATCCGGCTGCTAACAAAGCCCGAAAGGA
AGCTGAGTTGGCTGCTGCCACCGCTGAGCAATAACTAGCATAACCCCTTGGGGCCTCTAAACGGGTCTTG
AGGGGTTTTTTGCTGAAAGGAGGAACTATATCCGGAT
Features (pLannotate 1.2.2; 21 found; start..end, strand, type, name):
     12..440     +  rep_origin     f1 ori (sequence partly withheld): f1 bacteriophage origin of replication; arrow indicates direction of (+) strand synthesis
    493..550     +  promoter       AmpR promoter (fragment): bla
    559..1374    -  CDS            KanR: aminoglycoside phosphotransferase; aph(3')-Ia; confers resistance to kanamycin in bacteria or G418 (Geneticin®) in eukaryotes
   1496..2084    +  rep_origin     ori: high-copy-number ColE1/pMB1/pBR322/pUC origin of replication
   2270..2409    -  misc_feature   bom: basis of mobility region from pBR322
   2511..2702    -  CDS            rop: Rop protein, which maintains plasmids at low copy number; rop
   2719..3099    +  CDS            YPB1_ECOLX: Protein predicted: Swiss-Prot protein existence level 4. From Escherichia coli.
   3171..3462    -  CDS            TcR (fragment): tetracycline efflux protein; tet; confers resistance to tetracycline
   3477..3498    -  protein_bind   CAP binding site: CAP binding activates transcription in the presence of cAMP. E. coli catabolite activator protein
   3511..4593    -  CDS            lacI: lac repressor; lacI; The lac repressor binds to the lac operator to inhibit transcription in E. coli. This inhibition can be relieved by adding lactose or isopropyl-β-D-thiogalactopyranoside (IPTG).
   4594..4671    -  promoter       lacI promoter: lacI
   4679..4958    -  CDS            TcR (fragment): tetracycline efflux protein; tet; confers resistance to tetracycline
   4980..4998    +  promoter       T7 promoter: promoter for bacteriophage T7 RNA polymerase
   4999..5023    +  protein_bind   lac operator: The lac repressor binds to the lac operator to inhibit transcription in E. coli. This inhibition can be relieved by adding lactose or isopropyl-β-D-thiogalactopyranoside (IPTG). lac repressor encoded by lacI
   5038..5060    +  RBS            RBS: efficient ribosome binding site from bacteriophage T7 gene 10 (Olins and Rangwala, 1989)
   5094..5381    +  CDS            IAA_STRTE (fragment) (sequence partly withheld): Experimental evidence at protein level: Swiss-Prot protein existence level 1. Inhibits mammalian alpha-amylases specifically but has no action on plant and microbial alpha-amylases. Forms a tight stoichiometric 1:1 complex with alpha-amylase. From Streptomyces tendae.
   5496..5975    +  CDS            LUCI_OPLGR (fragment): Experimental evidence at protein level: Swiss-Prot protein existence level 1. Catalytic subunit of oplophorus-luciferin 2-monooxygenase. Oxidoreductase that converts coelenterazine (the oplophorus luciferin) to coelenteramide under emission of blue light with a maximum at 454 nm. Is also active with bisdeoxycoelenterazine. From Oplophorus gracilirostris (Luminous shrimp).
   5997..6359    +  CDS            HV01_CANLF: Experimental evidence at protein level: Swiss-Prot protein existence level 1. From Canis lupus familiaris (Dog) (Canis familiaris).
   6382..6399    +  CDS            9xHis (fragment): 9xHis affinity tag
   6409..6458    +  CDS            SET1 (fragment): solubility-enhancement tag derived from T7 phage gene 10B
   6466..6513    +  terminator     T7 terminator: transcription terminator for bacteriophage T7 RNA polymerase
