[The description below was written by a language model from this plasmid's Addgene catalogue record and pLannotate feature annotations shown in this document.]
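Description:
PET28a-cpLumiLuc-amylase sensor is a bacterial expression plasmid of about 6.5 kb, built on the pET28a backbone to produce a luminescent alpha-amylase biosensor protein in E. coli. It is propagated through a ColE1/pBR322-type origin accompanied by the rop gene and bom region, consistent with its listing as low copy, and it is selected with kanamycin via the aph(3')-Ia (KanR) gene. An f1 origin and short tetracycline-resistance remnants from the pBR322 lineage are also annotated. Expression follows the standard pET arrangement. A T7 promoter with an adjacent lac operator and the T7 gene 10 ribosome binding site drives the insert, the plasmid-borne lacI gene supplies the repressor, and a T7 terminator closes the unit. Transcription therefore needs a host that supplies T7 RNA polymerase and is induced with IPTG.

The roughly 1.3 kb insert, cloned between NcoI and HindIII, encodes a multi-domain fusion. The feature table identifies three segments in order. The first matches tendamistat, the Streptomyces tendae inhibitor that forms a tight 1:1 complex with mammalian alpha-amylases. The second is a luciferase segment derived from the Oplophorus gracilirostris catalytic subunit, the parent of NanoLuc, which the construct name indicates is a circularly permuted LumiLuc variant. The third is an immunoglobulin heavy-chain variable-like domain, whose binding target the record does not state. This layout suggests that two binding modules flank the permuted luciferase so that analyte engagement modulates light output, in line with the associated work on synthetic allostery of NanoLuc, although the exact mechanism is not described in the record. The catalogue lists an N-terminal His tag from the backbone, but the only His tag annotated in the sequence lies downstream of the insert.
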