Addgene plasmid #186293: PET28a-cpLumiLuc-amylase sensor
Purpose: Expression alpha-amylase sensor in e coli
Depositing lab: Kirill Alexandrov. Depositing organization: Queensland University of Technology. Publication: Engineering and exploiting synthetic allostery of NanoLuc luciferase. Guo Z, Parakra RD, Xiong Y, Johnston WA, Walden P, Edwardraja S, Moradi SV, Ungerer JPJ, Ai HW, Phillips JJ, Alexandrov K. Nat Commun. 2022 Feb 10;13(1):789. doi: 10.1038/s41467-022-28425-2. PubMed 35145068.
Backbone
  Vector backbone: PET28a
  Backbone size w/o insert (bp): 5500
  Total vector size (bp): 6542
  Vector type: Bacterial Expression
Growth in bacteria
  Bacterial resistance: Kanamycin, 50 μg/mL
  Growth temperature: 37°C
  Growth strain: DH5alpha
  Copy number: Low Copy
Gene/Insert
  Gene/Insert name: cpLumiLuc-amylase sensor
  Insert size (bp): 1302
  Tag / fusion protein: HisTag (N terminal on backbone)
  Cloning method: Restriction Enzyme; 5′ cloning site NcoI (not destroyed); 3′ cloning site HindIII (not destroyed)
  Sequencing primers: 5′ GCGCCGGTGATGCCGGCCACGATGCGTCCGGCGTAG
Terms and licenses: Academic/Nonprofit Terms; Industry Terms: Not Available to Industry
How to cite: PET28a-cpLumiLuc-amylase sensor was a gift from Kirill Alexandrov (Addgene plasmid # 186293 ; http://n2t.net/addgene:186293 ; RRID:Addgene_186293)
